>Addgene plasmid #125980 | 160_pAAV-ProD4-CatCh-GFP-WPRE | depositor full sequence | sequence record 241116 | 160_pAAV-ProD4-CatCh-GFP-WPRE sequence 6259 bps
CCTGCAGGCAGCTGCGCGCTCGCTCGCTCACTGAGGCCGCCCGGGCGTCGGGCGACCTTTGGTCGCCCGG
CCTCAGTGAGCGAGCGAGCGCGCAGAGAGGGAGTGGCCAACTCCATCACTAGGGGTTCCTGCGGCCGCAC
GCGTATCCTGGGGTTTAAACAGGACTAGGTCCACTGGGAGAAGAGGAAGTCAAACAGGACTAGTCATCGA
TAGGCTAGCCAGCTTAATTAATCAGATCTCCAGTGTTTACCCAGGGCAAGAAGTCCCATTTTTGTTCTTT
TACAAGCTGAAGACCAGAAACACATGCGGCCCATTCCCGTCCGAGGCAGAAATGCTGAGGGATAAGTCTC
AGGCTCTGAGCTGAGTTCAGGAAAAGGTCAGTGTCCCGATAGAGCACTCAGGTAGAGTGAATCCGCTTAT
CACAGAGTGAATCCAGCTTAGTTGTCCTTTGGAACCTCAGTTGATTGGATAAGTCCTCCAAGTGTGAAAG
AGGCATCTCCACTCAGGCCTTGGTTCCAATGGTCTCTCAGGGAACTGCCCTCAGCAGTGCATAGAGCTGA
GCCAGCTCTCCGGGAAGTTCAGTCGAGTTTATCCTCACATGGTCCTGCTGGAGTTAGTAGAGGGTATATA
ATGGAAGCTCGACTTCCAGCTATCACATCCACTGTGTTGTTGTGAACTGGAATCCACTATAGGCCAGGAT
CCGCCACCATGGATTATGGAGGCGCCCTGAGTGCCGTTGGGCGCGAGCTGCTATTTGTAACGAACCCAGT
AGTCGTCAATGGCTCTGTACTTGTGCCTGAGGACCAGTGTTACTGCGCGGGCTGGATTGAGTCGCGTGGC
ACAAACGGTGCCCAAACGGCGTCGAACGTGCTGCAATGGCTTGCTGCTGGCTTCTCCATCCTACTGCTTA
TGTTTTACGCCTACCAAACATGGAAGTCAACCTGCGGCTGGGAGGAGATCTATGTGTGCGCTATCGAGAT
GGTCAAGGTGATTCTCGAGTTCTTCTTCGAGTTTAAGAACCCGTCCATGCTGTATCTAGCCACAGGCCAC
CGCGTCCAGTGGTTGCGTTACGCCGAGTGGCTTCTCACCTGCCCGGTCATTTGCATTCACCTGTCAAACC
TGACGGGCTTGTCCAACGACTACAGCAGGCGCACCATGGGTCTGCTTGTGTCTGATATTGGCACAATTGT
GTGGGGCGCCACTTCCGCCATGGCCACCGGATACGTCAAGGTCATCTTCTTCTGCCTGGGTCTGTGTTAT
GGTGCTAACACGTTCTTTCACGCTGCCAAGGCCTACATCGAGGGTTACCACACCGTGCCGAAGGGCCGGT
GTCGCCAGGTGGTGACTGGCATGGCTTGGCTCTTCTTCGTATCATGGGGTATGTTCCCCATCCTGTTCAT
CCTCGGCCCCGAGGGCTTCGGCGTCCTGAGCGTGTACGGCTCCACCGTCGGCCACACCATCATTGACCTG
ATGTCGAAGAACTGCTGGGGTCTGCTCGGCCACTACCTGCGCGTGCTGATCCACGAGCATATCCTCATCC
ACGGCGACATTCGCAAGACCACCAAATTGAACATTGGTGGCACTGAGATTGAGGTCGAGACGCTGGTGGA
GGACGAGGCCGAGGCTGGCGCGGTACCCATGGTGAGCAAGGGCGAGGAGCTGTTCACCGGGGTGGTGCCC
ATCCTGGTCGAGCTGGACGGCGACGTAAACGGCCACAAGTTCAGCGTGTCCGGCGAGGGCGAGGGCGATG
CCACCTACGGCAAGCTGACCCTGAAGTTCATCTGCACCACCGGCAAGCTGCCCGTGCCCTGGCCCACCCT
CGTGACCACCCTGACCTACGGCGTGCAGTGCTTCAGCCGCTACCCCGACCACATGAAGCAGCACGACTTC
TTCAAGTCCGCCATGCCCGAAGGCTACGTCCAGGAGCGCACCATCTTCTTCAAGGACGACGGCAACTACA
AGACCCGCGCCGAGGTGAAGTTCGAGGGCGACACCCTGGTGAACCGCATCGAGCTGAAGGGCATCGACTT
CAAGGAGGACGGCAACATCCTGGGGCACAAGCTGGAGTACAACTACAACAGCCACAACGTCTATATCATG
GCCGACAAGCAGAAGAACGGCATCAAGGTGAACTTCAAGATCCGCCACAACATCGAGGACGGCAGCGTGC
AGCTCGCCGACCACTACCAGCAGAACACCCCCATCGGCGACGGCCCCGTGCTGCTGCCCGACAACCACTA
CCTGAGCACCCAGTCCGCCCTGAGCAAAGACCCCAACGAGAAGCGCGATCACATGGTCCTGCTGGAGTTC
GTGACCGCCGCCGGGATCACTCTCGGCATGGACGAGCTGTACAAGTGATAAGAATTCGATATCAAGCTTA
TCGATAATCAACCTCTGGATTACAAAATTTGTGAAAGATTGACTGGTATTCTTAACTATGTTGCTCCTTT
TACGCTATGTGGATACGCTGCTTTAATGCCTTTGTATCATGCTATTGCTTCCCGTATGGCTTTCATTTTC
TCCTCCTTGTATAAATCCTGGTTGCTGTCTCTTTATGAGGAGTTGTGGCCCGTTGTCAGGCAACGTGGCG
TGGTGTGCACTGTGTTTGCTGACGCAACCCCCACTGGTTGGGGCATTGCCACCACCTGTCAGCTCCTTTC
CGGGACTTTCGCTTTCCCCCTCCCTATTGCCACGGCGGAACTCATCGCCGCCTGCCTTGCCCGCTGCTGG
ACAGGGGCTCGGCTGTTGGGCACTGACAATTCCGTGGTGTTGTCGGGGAAATCATCGTCCTTTCCTTGGC
TGCTCGCCTATGTTGCCACCTGGATTCTGCGCGGGACGTCCTTCTGCTACGTCCCTTCGGCCCTCAATCC
AGCGGACCTTCCTTCCCGCGGCCTGCTGCCGGCTCTGCGGCCTCTTCCGCGTCTTCGCCTTCGCCCTCAG
ACGAGTCGGATCTCCCTTTGGGCCGCCTCCCCGCATCGATACCGAGCGCTGCTCGAGAGATCTACGGGTG
GCATCCCTGTGACCCCTCCCCAGTGCCTCTCCTGGCCCTGGAAGTTGCCACTCCAGTGCCCACCAGCCTT
GTCCTAATAAAATTAAGTTGCATCATTTTGTCTGACTAGGTGTCCTTCTATAATATTATGGGGTGGAGGG
GGGTGGTATGGAGCAAGGGGCAAGTTGGGAAGACAACCTGTAGGGCCTGCGGGGTCTATTGGGAACCAAG
CTGGAGTGCAGTGGCACAATCTTGGCTCACTGCAATCTCCGCCTCCTGGGTTCAAGCGATTCTCCTGCCT
CAGCCTCCCGAGTTGTTGGGATTCCAGGCATGCATGACCAGGCTCAGCTAATTTTTGTTTTTTTGGTAGA
GACGGGGTTTCACCATATTGGCCAGGCTGGTCTCCAACTCCTAATCTCAGGTGATCTACCCACCTTGGCC
TCCCAAATTGCTGGGATTACAGGCGTGAACCACTGCTCCCTTCCCTGTCCTTCTGATTTTGTAGGTAACC
ACGTGCGGACCGAGCGGCCGCAGGAACCCCTAGTGATGGAGTTGGCCACTCCCTCTCTGCGCGCTCGCTC
GCTCACTGAGGCCGGGCGACCAAAGGTCGCCCGACGCCCGGGCTTTGCCCGGGCGGCCTCAGTGAGCGAG
CGAGCGCGCAGCTGCCTGCAGGGGCGCCTGATGCGGTATTTTCTCCTTACGCATCTGTGCGGTATTTCAC
ACCGCATA
[142 nt withheld, positions 3719-3860]
C
[141 nt withheld, positions 3862-4002]
CCTTTGACGTTGGAGTCCACGTTCTTT
[37 nt withheld, positions 4030-4066]
ACCCTATCTCGGGCTATTCTTTTGATTTATAAGGGATTTTGCCGATTTCGGCCTATTGGTTAAAAAATGA
GCTGATTTAACAAAAATTTAACGCGAATTTTAACAAAATATTAACGTTTACAATTTTATGGTGCACTCTC
AGTACAATCTGCTCTGATGCCGCATAGTTAAGCCAGCCCCGACACCCGCCAACACCCGCTGACGCGCCCT
GACGGGCTTGTCTGCTCCCGGCATCCGCTTACAGACAAGCTGTGACCGTCTCCGGGAGCTGCATGTGTCA
GAGGTTTTCACCGTCATCACCGAAACGCGCGAGACGAAAGGGCCTCGTGATACGCCTATTTTTATAGGTT
AATGTCATGATAATAATGGTTTCTTAGACGTCAGGTGGCACTTTTCGGGGAAATGTGCGCGGAACCCCTA
TTTGTTTATTTTTCTAAATACATTCAAATATGTATCCGCTCATGAGACAATAACCCTGATAAATGCTTCA
ATAATATTGAAAAAGGAAGAGTATGAGTATTCAACATTTCCGTGTCGCCCTTATTCCCTTTTTTGCGGCA
TTTTGCCTTCCTGTTTTTGCTCACCCAGAAACGCTGGTGAAAGTAAAAGATGCTGAAGATCAGTTGGGTG
CACGAGTGGGTTACATCGAACTGGATCTCAACAGCGGTAAGATCCTTGAGAGTTTTCGCCCCGAAGAACG
TTTTCCAATGATGAGCACTTTTAAAGTTCTGCTATGTGGCGCGGTATTATCCCGTATTGACGCCGGGCAA
GAGCAACTCGGTCGCCGCATACACTATTCTCAGAATGACTTGGTTGAGTACTCACCAGTCACAGAAAAGC
ATCTTACGGATGGCATGACAGTAAGAGAATTATGCAGTGCTGCCATAACCATGAGTGATAACACTGCGGC
CAACTTACTTCTGACAACGATCGGAGGACCGAAGGAGCTAACCGCTTTTTTGCACAACATGGGGGATCAT
GTAACTCGCCTTGATCGTTGGGAACCGGAGCTGAATGAAGCCATACCAAACGACGAGCGTGACACCACGA
TGCCTGTAGCAATGGCAACAACGTTGCGCAAACTATTAACTGGCGAACTACTTACTCTAGCTTCCCGGCA
ACAATTAATAGACTGGATGGAGGCGGATAAAGTTGCAGGACCACTTCTGCGCTCGGCCCTTCCGGCTGGC
TGGTTTATTGCTGATAAATCTGGAGCCGGTGAGCGTGGGTCTCGCGGTATCATTGCAGCACTGGGGCCAG
ATGGTAAGCCCTCCCGTATCGTAGTTATCTACACGACGGGGAGTCAGGCAACTATGGATGAACGAAATAG
ACAGATCGCTGAGATAGGTGCCTCACTGATTAAGCATTGGTAACTGTCAGACCAAGTTTACTCATATATA
CTTTAGATTGATTTAAAACTTCATTTTTAATTTAAAAGGATCTAGGTGAAGATCCTTTTTGATAATCTCA
TGACCAAAATCCCTTAACGTGAGTTTTCGTTCCACTGAGCGTCAGACCCCGTAGAAAAGATCAAAGGATC
TTCTTGAGATCCTTTTTTTCTGCGCGTAATCTGCTGCTTGCAAACAAAAAAACCACCGCTACCAGCGGTG
GTTTGTTTGCCGGATCAAGAGCTACCAACTCTTTTTCCGAAGGTAACTGGCTTCAGCAGAGCGCAGATAC
CAAATACTGTCCTTCTAGTGTAGCCGTAGTTAGGCCACCACTTCAAGAACTCTGTAGCACCGCCTACATA
CCTCGCTCTGCTAATCCTGTTACCAGTGGCTGCTGCCAGTGGCGATAAGTCGTGTCTTACCGGGTTGGAC
TCAAGACGATAGTTACCGGATAAGGCGCAGCGGTCGGGCTGAACGGGGGGTTCGTGCACACAGCCCAGCT
TGGAGCGAACGACCTACACCGAACTGAGATACCTACAGCGTGAGCTATGAGAAAGCGCCACGCTTCCCGA
AGGGAGAAAGGCGGACAGGTATCCGGTAAGCGGCAGGGTCGGAACAGGAGAGCGCACGAGGGAGCTTCCA
GGGGGAAACGCCTGGTATCTTTATAGTCCTGTCGGGTTTCGCCACCTCTGACTTGAGCGTCGATTTTTGT
GATGCTCGTCAGGGGGGCGGAGCCTATGGAAAAACGCCAGCAACGCGGCCTTTTTACGGTTCCTGGCCTT
TTGCTGGCCTTTTGCTCACATGT
Features (pLannotate 1.2.2; 17 found; start..end, strand, type, name):
     12..39      +  repeat_region  AAV2 ITR (fragment): inverted terminal repeat of adeno-associated virus serotype 2 inverted
     68..95      +  repeat_region  AAV2 ITR (fragment): inverted terminal repeat of adeno-associated virus serotype 2 inverted
    595..615     +  CDS            VC155 (fragment): C-terminal fragment of mVenus for use in bimolecular fluorescence complementation (BiFC) (Kodama and Hu, 2010)
    618..649     +  promoter       minP: minimal TATA-box promoter with low basal activity
    709..1634    +  CDS            ChR2 (fragment): N-terminal fragment of channelrhodopsin-2 from the alga Chlamydomonas reinhardtii (Nagel et al., 2003) blue light-activated cation channel
   1639..2355    +  CDS            EGFP: EGFP is a basic (constitutively fluorescent) green fluorescent protein published in 1996, derived from Aequorea victoria. It is reported to be a rapidly-maturing weak dimer with moderate acid sensitivity.
   2362..2386    +  misc_feature   MCS (fragment): pBluescript multiple cloning site
   2386..2974    +  misc_feature   WPRE: woodchuck hepatitis virus posttranscriptional regulatory element
   3006..3482    +  polyA_signal   hGH poly(A) signal: human growth hormone polyadenylation signal
   3522..3662    +  repeat_region  AAV2 ITR: inverted terminal repeat of adeno-associated virus serotype 2 inverted
   3667..3718    -  misc_feature   bom (fragment): basis of mobility region from pBR322
   3737..4117    +  rep_origin     M13 ori (sequence partly withheld): M13 bacteriophage origin of replication; arrow indicates direction of (+) strand synthesis
   4193..4242    -  misc_feature   bom (fragment): basis of mobility region from pBR322
   4344..4379    -  CDS            rop (fragment): Rop protein, which maintains plasmids at low copy number; rop
   4474..4578    +  promoter       AmpR promoter: bla
   4579..5439    +  CDS            AmpR: β-lactamase; bla; confers resistance to ampicillin, carbenicillin, and related antibiotics
   5610..6198    +  rep_origin     ori: high-copy-number ColE1/pMB1/pBR322/pUC origin of replication
