>Addgene plasmid #125980 | 160_pAAV-ProD4-CatCh-GFP-WPRE | addgene full sequence | sequence record 257359 | Addgene NGS Result
CCTGCAGGCAGCTGCGCGCTCGCTCGCTCACTGAGGCCGCCCGGGCGTCGGGCGACCTTTGGTCGCCCGG
CCTCAGTGAGCGAGCGAGCGCGCAGAGAGGGAGTGGCCAACTCCATCACTAGGGGTTCCTGCGGCCGCAC
GCGTATCCTGGGGTTTAAACAGGACTAGGTCCACTGGGAGAAGAGGAAGTCAAACAGGACTAGTCATCGA
TAGGCTAGCCAGCTTAATTAATCAGATCTCCAGTGTTTACCCAGGGCAAGAAGTCCCATTTTTGTTCTTT
TACAAGCTGAAGACCAGAAACACATGCGGCCCATTCCCGTCCGAGGCAGAAATGCTGAGGGATAAGTCTC
AGGCTCTGAGCTGAGTTCAGGAAAAGGTCAGTGTCCCGATAGAGCACTCAGGTAGAGTGAATCCGCTTAT
CACAGAGTGAATCCAGCTTAGTTGTCCTTTGGAACCTCAGTTGATTGGATAAGTCCTCCAAGTGTGAAAG
AGGCATCTCCACTCAGGCCTTGGTTCCAATGGTCTCTCAGGGAACTGCCCTCAGCAGTGCATAGAGCTGA
GCCAGCTCTCCGGGAAGTTCAGTCGAGTTTATCCTCACATGGTCCTGCTGGAGTTAGTAGAGGGTATATA
ATGGAAGCTCGACTTCCAGCTATCACATCCACTGTGTTGTTGTGAACTGGAATCCACTATAGGCCAGGAT
CCGCCACCATGGATTATGGAGGCGCCCTGAGTGCCGTTGGGCGCGAGCTGCTATTTGTAACGAACCCAGT
AGTCGTCAATGGCTCTGTACTTGTGCCTGAGGACCAGTGTTACTGCGCGGGCTGGATTGAGTCGCGTGGC
ACAAACGGTGCCCAAACGGCGTCGAACGTGCTGCAATGGCTTGCTGCTGGCTTCTCCATCCTACTGCTTA
TGTTTTACGCCTACCAAACATGGAAGTCAACCTGCGGCTGGGAGGAGATCTATGTGTGCGCTATCGAGAT
GGTCAAGGTGATTCTCGAGTTCTTCTTCGAGTTTAAGAACCCGTCCATGCTGTATCTAGCCACAGGCCAC
CGCGTCCAGTGGTTGCGTTACGCCGAGTGGCTTCTCACCTGCCCGGTCATTTGCATTCACCTGTCAAACC
TGACGGGCTTGTCCAACGACTACAGCAGGCGCACCATGGGTCTGCTTGTGTCTGATATTGGCACAATTGT
GTGGGGCGCCACTTCCGCCATGGCCACCGGATACGTCAAGGTCATCTTCTTCTGCCTGGGTCTGTGTTAT
GGTGCTAACACGTTCTTTCACGCTGCCAAGGCCTACATCGAGGGTTACCACACCGTGCCGAAGGGCCGGT
GTCGCCAGGTGGTGACTGGCATGGCTTGGCTCTTCTTCGTATCATGGGGTATGTTCCCCATCCTGTTCAT
CCTCGGCCCCGAGGGCTTCGGCGTCCTGAGCGTGTACGGCTCCACCGTCGGCCACACCATCATTGACCTG
ATGTCGAAGAACTGCTGGGGTCTGCTCGGCCACTACCTGCGCGTGCTGATCCACGAGCATATCCTCATCC
ACGGCGACATTCGCAAGACCACCAAATTGAACATTGGTGGCACTGAGATTGAGGTCGAGACGCTGGTGGA
GGACGAGGCCGAGGCTGGCGCGGTACCCATGGTGAGCAAGGGCGAGGAGCTGTTCACCGGGGTGGTGCCC
ATCCTGGTCGAGCTGGACGGCGACGTAAACGGCCACAAGTTCAGCGTGTCCGGCGAGGGCGAGGGCGATG
CCACCTACGGCAAGCTGACCCTGAAGTTCATCTGCACCACCGGCAAGCTGCCCGTGCCCTGGCCCACCCT
CGTGACCACCCTGACCTACGGCGTGCAGTGCTTCAGCCGCTACCCCGACCACATGAAGCAGCACGACTTC
TTCAAGTCCGCCATGCCCGAAGGCTACGTCCAGGAGCGCACCATCTTCTTCAAGGACGACGGCAACTACA
AGACCCGCGCCGAGGTGAAGTTCGAGGGCGACACCCTGGTGAACCGCATCGAGCTGAAGGGCATCGACTT
CAAGGAGGACGGCAACATCCTGGGGCACAAGCTGGAGTACAACTACAACAGCCACAACGTCTATATCATG
GCCGACAAGCAGAAGAACGGCATCAAGGTGAACTTCAAGATCCGCCACAACATCGAGGACGGCAGCGTGC
AGCTCGCCGACCACTACCAGCAGAACACCCCCATCGGCGACGGCCCCGTGCTGCTGCCCGACAACCACTA
CCTGAGCACCCAGTCCGCCCTGAGCAAAGACCCCAACGAGAAGCGCGATCACATGGTCCTGCTGGAGTTC
GTGACCGCCGCCGGGATCACTCTCGGCATGGACGAGCTGTACAAGTGATAAGAATTCGATATCAAGCTTA
TCGATAATCAACCTCTGGATTACAAAATTTGTGAAAGATTGACTGGTATTCTTAACTATGTTGCTCCTTT
TACGCTATGTGGATACGCTGCTTTAATGCCTTTGTATCATGCTATTGCTTCCCGTATGGCTTTCATTTTC
TCCTCCTTGTATAAATCCTGGTTGCTGTCTCTTTATGAGGAGTTGTGGCCCGTTGTCAGGCAACGTGGCG
TGGTGTGCACTGTGTTTGCTGACGCAACCCCCACTGGTTGGGGCATTGCCACCACCTGTCAGCTCCTTTC
CGGGACTTTCGCTTTCCCCCTCCCTATTGCCACGGCGGAACTCATCGCCGCCTGCCTTGCCCGCTGCTGG
ACAGGGGCTCGGCTGTTGGGCACTGACAATTCCGTGGTGTTGTCGGGGAAATCATCGTCCTTTCCTTGGC
TGCTCGCCTATGTTGCCACCTGGATTCTGCGCGGGACGTCCTTCTGCTACGTCCCTTCGGCCCTCAATCC
AGCGGACCTTCCTTCCCGCGGCCTGCTGCCGGCTCTGCGGCCTCTTCCGCGTCTTCGCCTTCGCCCTCAG
ACGAGTCGGATCTCCCTTTGGGCCGCCTCCCCGCATCGATACCGAGCGCTGCTCGAGAGATCTACGGGTG
GCATCCCTGTGACCCCTCCCCAGTGCCTCTCCTGGCCCTGGAAGTTGCCACTCCAGTGCCCACCAGCCTT
GTCCTAATAAAATTAAGTTGCATCATTTTGTCTGACTAGGTGTCCTTCTATAATATTATGGGGTGGAGGG
GGGTGGTATGGAGCAAGGGGCAAGTTGGGAAGACAACCTGTAGGGCCTGCGGGGTCTATTGGGAACCAAG
CTGGAGTGCAGTGGCACAATCTTGGCTCACTGCAATCTCCGCCTCCTGGGTTCAAGCGATTCTCCTGCCT
CAGCCTCCCGAGTTGTTGGGATTCCAGGCATGCATGACCAGGCTCAGCTAATTTTTGTTTTTTTGGTAGA
GACGGGGTTTCACCATATTGGCCAGGCTGGTCTCCAACTCCTAATCTCAGGTGATCTACCCACCTTGGCC
TCCCAAATTGCTGGGATTACAGGCGTGAACCACTGCTCCCTTCCCTGTCCTTCTGATTTTGTAGGTAACC
ACGTGCGGACCGAGCGGCCGCAGGAACCCCTAGTGATGGAGTTGGCCACTCCCTCTCTGCGCGCTCGCTC
GCTCACTGAGGCCGGGCGACCAAAGGTCGCCCGACGCCCGGGCTTTGCCCGGGCGGCCTCAGTGAGCGAG
CGAGCGCGCAGCTGCCTGCAGGGGCGCCTGATGCGGTATTTTCTCCTTACGCATCTGTGCGGTATTTCAC
ACCGCATA
[95 nt withheld, positions 3719-3813]
T
[46 nt withheld, positions 3815-3860]
C
[141 nt withheld, positions 3862-4002]
CCTTTGACGTTGGAGTCCACGTTCTTT
[37 nt withheld, positions 4030-4066]
ACTCTATCTCGGGCTATTCTTTTGATTTATAAGGGATTTTGCCGATTTCGGTCTATTGGTTAAAAAATGA
GCTGATTTAACAAAAATTTAACGCGAATTTTAACAAAATATTAACGTTTACAATTTTATGGTGCACTCTC
AGTACAATCTGCTCTGATGCCGCATAGTTAAGCCAGCCCCGACACCCGCCAACACCCGCTGACGCGCCCT
GACGGGCTTGTCTGCTCCCGGCATCCGCTTACAGACAAGCTGTGACCGTCTCCGGGAGCTGCATGTGTCA
GAGGTTTTCACCGTCATCACCGAAACGCGCGAGACGAAAGGGCCTCGTGATACGCCTATTTTTATAGGTT
AATGTCATGATAATAATGGTTTCTTAGACGTCAGGTGGCACTTTTCGGGGAAATGTGCGCGGAACCCCTA
TTTGTTTATTTTTCTAAATACATTCAAATATGTATCCGCTCATGAGACAATAACCCTGATAAATGCTTCA
ATAATATTGAAAAAGGAAGAGTATGAGTATTCAACATTTCCGTGTCGCCCTTATTCCCTTTTTTGCGGCA
TTTTGCCTTCCTGTTTTTGCTCACCCAGAAACGCTGGTGAAAGTAAAAGATGCTGAAGATCAGTTGGGTG
CACGAGTGGGTTACATCGAACTGGATCTCAACAGCGGTAAGATCCTTGAGAGTTTTCGCCCCGAAGAACG
TTTTCCAATGATGAGCACTTTTAAAGTTCTGCTATGTGGCGCGGTATTATCCCGTATTGACGCCGGGCAA
GAGCAACTCGGTCGCCGCATACACTATTCTCAGAATGACTTGGTTGAGTACTCACCAGTCACAGAAAAGC
ATCTTACGGATGGCATGACAGTAAGAGAATTATGCAGTGCTGCCATAACCATGAGTGATAACACTGCGGC
CAACTTACTTCTGACAACGATCGGAGGACCGAAGGAGCTAACCGCTTTTTTGCACAACATGGGGGATCAT
GTAACTCGCCTTGATCGTTGGGAACCGGAGCTGAATGAAGCCATACCAAACGACGAGCGTGACACCACGA
TGCCTGTAGCAATGGCAACAACGTTGCGCAAACTATTAACTGGCGAACTACTTACTCTAGCTTCCCGGCA
ACAATTAATAGACTGGATGGAGGCGGATAAAGTTGCAGGACCACTTCTGCGCTCGGCCCTTCCGGCTGGC
TGGTTTATTGCTGATAAATCTGGAGCCGGTGAGCGTGGGTCTCGCGGTATCATTGCAGCACTGGGGCCAG
ATGGTAAGCCCTCCCGTATCGTAGTTATCTACACGACGGGGAGTCAGGCAACTATGGATGAACGAAATAG
ACAGATCGCTGAGATAGGTGCCTCACTGATTAAGCATTGGTAACTGTCAGACCAAGTTTACTCATATATA
CTTTAGATTGATTTAAAACTTCATTTTTAATTTAAAAGGATCTAGGTGAAGATCCTTTTTGATAATCTCA
TGACCAAAATCCCTTAACGTGAGTTTTCGTTCCACTGAGCGTCAGACCCCGTAGAAAAGATCAAAGGATC
TTCTTGAGATCCTTTTTTTCTGCGCGTAATCTGCTGCTTGCAAACAAAAAAACCACCGCTACCAGCGGTG
GTTTGTTTGCCGGATCAAGAGCTACCAACTCTTTTTCCGAAGGTAACTGGCTTCAGCAGAGCGCAGATAC
CAAATACTGTTCTTCTAGTGTAGCCGTAGTTAGGCCACCACTTCAAGAACTCTGTAGCACCGCCTACATA
CCTCGCTCTGCTAATCCTGTTACCAGTGGCTGCTGCCAGTGGCGATAAGTCGTGTCTTACCGGGTTGGAC
TCAAGACGATAGTTACCGGATAAGGCGCAGCGGTCGGGCTGAACGGGGGGTTCGTGCACACAGCCCAGCT
TGGAGCGAACGACCTACACCGAACTGAGATACCTACAGCGTGAGCTATGAGAAAGCGCCACGCTTCCCGA
AGGGAGAAAGGCGGACAGGTATCCGGTAAGCGGCAGGGTCGGAACAGGAGAGCGCACGAGGGAGCTTCCA
GGGGGAAACGCCTGGTATCTTTATAGTCCTGTCGGGTTTCGCCACCTCTGACTTGAGCGTCGATTTTTGT
GATGCTCGTCAGGGGGGCGGAGCCTATGGAAAAACGCCAGCAACGCGGCCTTTTTACGGTTCCTGGCCTT
TTGCTGGCCTTTTGCTCACATGT
Features (pLannotate 1.2.2; 17 found; start..end, strand, type, name):
     12..39      +  repeat_region  AAV2 ITR (fragment): inverted terminal repeat of adeno-associated virus serotype 2 inverted
     68..95      +  repeat_region  AAV2 ITR (fragment): inverted terminal repeat of adeno-associated virus serotype 2 inverted
    595..615     +  CDS            VC155 (fragment): C-terminal fragment of mVenus for use in bimolecular fluorescence complementation (BiFC) (Kodama and Hu, 2010)
    618..649     +  promoter       minP: minimal TATA-box promoter with low basal activity
    709..1634    +  CDS            ChR2 (fragment): N-terminal fragment of channelrhodopsin-2 from the alga Chlamydomonas reinhardtii (Nagel et al., 2003) blue light-activated cation channel
   1639..2355    +  CDS            EGFP: EGFP is a basic (constitutively fluorescent) green fluorescent protein published in 1996, derived from Aequorea victoria. It is reported to be a rapidly-maturing weak dimer with moderate acid sensitivity.
   2362..2386    +  misc_feature   MCS (fragment): pBluescript multiple cloning site
   2386..2974    +  misc_feature   WPRE: woodchuck hepatitis virus posttranscriptional regulatory element
   3006..3482    +  polyA_signal   hGH poly(A) signal: human growth hormone polyadenylation signal
   3522..3662    +  repeat_region  AAV2 ITR: inverted terminal repeat of adeno-associated virus serotype 2 inverted
   3667..3718    -  misc_feature   bom (fragment): basis of mobility region from pBR322
   3737..4192    +  rep_origin     f1 ori (sequence partly withheld): f1 bacteriophage origin of replication; arrow indicates direction of (+) strand synthesis
   4193..4242    -  misc_feature   bom (fragment): basis of mobility region from pBR322
   4344..4379    -  CDS            rop (fragment): Rop protein, which maintains plasmids at low copy number; rop
   4474..4578    +  promoter       AmpR promoter: bla
   4579..5439    +  CDS            AmpR: β-lactamase; bla; confers resistance to ampicillin, carbenicillin, and related antibiotics
   5610..6198    +  rep_origin     ori: high-copy-number ColE1/pMB1/pBR322/pUC origin of replication
