[The description below was written by a language model from this plasmid's Addgene catalogue record and pLannotate feature annotations shown in this document.]
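Description:
160_pAAV-ProD4-CatCh-GFP-WPRE is an adeno-associated virus transfer plasmid built on a pAAV backbone and intended for packaging recombinant AAV that delivers an optogenetic actuator to retinal cells. It is maintained in E. coli as a high-copy plasmid through a ColE1/pUC-type origin and selected with ampicillin via the β-lactamase gene and its native promoter. A filamentous phage origin (called f1 in one annotation and M13 in the other) is also present. The two 6,259 nt sequence records, one from the depositor and one from repository sequencing, give otherwise identical feature tables.

The expression cassette lies between AAV2 inverted terminal repeats, which provide the cis signals for genome replication and encapsidation. The right-hand ITR is annotated in full, while only short fragments are detected on the left. Expression is driven by ProD4, one of a series of synthetic promoters designed to restrict expression to particular cell types. The annotation software does not recognise ProD4 as such, but marks a minimal TATA-box promoter just upstream of the coding region, which suggests synthetic regulatory sequence joined to a minimal core promoter; a short "VC155" hit beside it is probably a spurious match. The payload is CatCh, the L132C variant of channelrhodopsin-2, a blue light-gated cation channel from Chlamydomonas reinhardtii, fused at its C-terminus to EGFP so that expressing cells can be visualised. A WPRE downstream enhances transcript stability and expression, and the human growth hormone polyadenylation signal terminates the message.

The stated purpose is targeting expression to neuronal and glial cell types in the retina of mice, non-human primates and humans. The record does not state which cell population ProD4 favours.
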