Addgene plasmid #125980: 160_pAAV-ProD4-CatCh-GFP-WPRE
Purpose: Targeting expression to neuronal and glial cell types in mice, non-human primates, and human retina
Depositing lab: Botond Roska. Depositing organization: Friedrich Miescher Institute for Biomedical Research. Publication: Targeting neuronal and glial cell types with synthetic promoter AAVs in mice, non-human primates and humans. Juttner J, Szabo A, Gross-Scherf B, Morikawa RK, Rompani SB, Hantz P, Szikra T, Esposti F, Cowan CS, Bharioke A, Patino-Alvarez CP, Keles O, Kusnyerik A, Azoulay T, Hartl D, Krebs AR, Schubeler D, Hajdu RI, Lukats A, Nemeth J, Nagy ZZ, Wu KC, Wu RH, Xiang L, Fang XL, Jin ZB, Goldblum D, Hasler PW, Scholl HPN, Krol J, Roska B. Nat Neurosci. 2019 Jul 8. pii: 10.1038/s41593-019-0431-2. doi: 10.1038/s41593-019-0431-2. PubMed 31285614.
Backbone
  Vector backbone: pAAV
  Vector type: AAV
Growth in bacteria
  Bacterial resistance: Ampicillin, 100 μg/mL
  Growth temperature: 37°C
  Growth strain: NEB Stable
  Copy number: High Copy
Gene/Insert
  Gene/Insert name: CatCh-GFP (alt name: ChR2(L132C)-EGFP)
  Species: Synthetic
  Promoter: ProD4
  Cloning method: Restriction Enzyme; 5′ cloning site Unknown (unknown if destroyed); 3′ cloning site Unknown (unknown if destroyed)
Terms and licenses: Academic/Nonprofit Terms; Industry Terms: Not Available to Industry
Depositor comments: Please visit https://www.biorxiv.org/content/early/2018/10/04/434720.full.pdf for BioRxiv preprint
How to cite: 160_pAAV-ProD4-CatCh-GFP-WPRE was a gift from Botond Roska (Addgene plasmid # 125980 ; http://n2t.net/addgene:125980 ; RRID:Addgene_125980)
